# Supplementary material for: Sequential enrichment at the nuclear periphery of H2A.Zac and H3K9me2 accompanies pluripotency loss in human embryonic stem cells
Source: bioRxiv preprint, doi:10.1101/2020.02.15.951103, version 1 (2020-02-16)
Supplement: Supplemental Data 2 [file 951103_file04.txt]

LOCUS       pUC_lmnA_Neo_exn        6027 bp ds-DNA     circular     21-APR-2014
DEFINITION  .
ACCESSION   
VERSION     
SOURCE      .
  ORGANISM  .
COMMENT     /Users/reginarillo/Dropbox/Carlton Lab
            stuff/CRISPRproject/lmnArelated
            sequences/pUC_lmnA_Neo_exn1_donor.ape from 1 to6021
COMMENT     /Users/reginarillo/Desktop/CRISPRproject/pUC19_LmnA__Neo_donor.apef
            rom 1 to 6140
COMMENT     /Users/reginarillo/Desktop/sequences/pUC19.ape from 1 to 2686
COMMENT     ApEinfo:methylated:1
FEATURES             Location/Qualifiers
     misc_feature    393..422
                     /label=30bp overlapping
                     /ApEinfo_fwdcolor=#e9cdff
                     /ApEinfo_revcolor=#e9cdff
                     /ApEinfo_graphicformat=arrow_data {{0 1 2 0 0 -1} {} 0}
                     width 5 offset 0
     misc_feature    1464..1480
                     /label=New Feature
                     /ApEinfo_fwdcolor=#d0fff7
                     /ApEinfo_revcolor=#d0fff7
                     /ApEinfo_graphicformat=arrow_data {{0 1 2 0 0 -1} {} 0}
                     width 5 offset 0
     misc_feature    1481..1483
                     /label=New Feature(1)
                     /ApEinfo_label=New Feature
                     /ApEinfo_fwdcolor=#bcfff6
                     /ApEinfo_revcolor=#bcfff6
                     /ApEinfo_graphicformat=arrow_data {{0 1 2 0 0 -1} {} 0}
                     width 5 offset 0
     misc_feature    3794..3823
                     /label=30bp overlapping(1)
                     /ApEinfo_label=30bp overlapping
                     /ApEinfo_fwdcolor=#e9cdff
                     /ApEinfo_revcolor=#e9cdff
                     /ApEinfo_graphicformat=arrow_data {{0 1 2 0 0 -1} {} 0}
                     width 5 offset 0
     misc_feature    1481..1486
                     /label=New Feature(2)
                     /ApEinfo_label=New Feature
                     /ApEinfo_fwdcolor=#ff10bd
                     /ApEinfo_revcolor=#ff10bd
                     /ApEinfo_graphicformat=arrow_data {{0 1 2 0 0 -1} {} 0}
                     width 5 offset 0
     misc_feature    1357..1359
                     /label=start codon
                     /ApEinfo_fwdcolor=#e9cdff
                     /ApEinfo_revcolor=#e9cdff
                     /ApEinfo_graphicformat=arrow_data {{0 1 2 0 0 -1} {} 0}
                     width 5 offset 0
     CDS             1745..2536
                     /label=Kan/neoR
                     /ApEinfo_fwdcolor=yellow
                     /ApEinfo_revcolor=yellow
                     /ApEinfo_graphicformat=arrow_data {{0 1 2 0 0 -1} {} 0}
                     width 5 offset 0
     misc_feature    1487..1504
                     /label=fwd primer
                     /ApEinfo_fwdcolor=cyan
                     /ApEinfo_revcolor=green
                     /ApEinfo_graphicformat=arrow_data {{0 1 2 0 0 -1} {} 0}
                     width 5 offset 0
     misc_feature    1461..1480
                     /label=New Feature(3)
                     /ApEinfo_label=New Feature
                     /ApEinfo_fwdcolor=#bcfff6
                     /ApEinfo_revcolor=#bcfff6
                     /ApEinfo_graphicformat=arrow_data {{0 1 2 0 0 -1} {} 0}
                     width 5 offset 0
     promoter        1511..1707
                     /label=SV40 early promoter
                     /ApEinfo_fwdcolor=cornflower blue
                     /ApEinfo_revcolor=cornflower blue
                     /ApEinfo_graphicformat=arrow_data {{0 1 2 0 0 -1} {} 0}
                     width 5 offset 0
     misc_feature    2974..2991
                     /label=rev primer
                     /ApEinfo_fwdcolor=cyan
                     /ApEinfo_revcolor=green
                     /ApEinfo_graphicformat=arrow_data {{0 1 2 0 0 -1} {} 0}
                     width 5 offset 0
     misc_feature    1461..1480
                     /label=gRNA A1
                     /ApEinfo_fwdcolor=#ba7ece
                     /ApEinfo_revcolor=#ba7ece
                     /ApEinfo_graphicformat=arrow_data {{0 1 2 0 0 -1} {} 0}
                     width 5 offset 0
     misc_feature    423..443
                     /label=fwd donor primer
                     /ApEinfo_fwdcolor=#fffd40
                     /ApEinfo_revcolor=#fffd40
                     /ApEinfo_graphicformat=arrow_data {{0 1 2 0 0 -1} {} 0}
                     width 5 offset 0
     misc_feature    1460..1480
                     /label=5' donor rev
                     /ApEinfo_fwdcolor=#fffd40
                     /ApEinfo_revcolor=#fffd40
                     /ApEinfo_graphicformat=arrow_data {{0 1 2 0 0 -1} {} 0}
                     width 5 offset 0
     misc_feature    3628..3644
                     /label=lmnA outside rev
                     /ApEinfo_fwdcolor=#ff643a
                     /ApEinfo_revcolor=#ff643a
                     /ApEinfo_graphicformat=arrow_data {{0 1 2 0 0 -1} {} 0}
                     width 5 offset 0
     misc_feature    2992..3009
                     /label=3' exn1 fwd
                     /ApEinfo_fwdcolor=#f7071f
                     /ApEinfo_revcolor=#f7071f
                     /ApEinfo_graphicformat=arrow_data {{0 1 2 0 0 -1} {} 0}
                     width 5 offset 0
     misc_feature    3775..3793
                     /label=3' rev primer
                     /ApEinfo_fwdcolor=#f7071f
                     /ApEinfo_revcolor=#f7071f
                     /ApEinfo_graphicformat=arrow_data {{0 1 2 0 0 -1} {} 0}
                     width 5 offset 0
     misc_feature    1173..1188
                     /label=LMNA3_dnr_seq
                     /ApEinfo_fwdcolor=cyan
                     /ApEinfo_revcolor=green
                     /ApEinfo_graphicformat=arrow_data {{0 1 2 0 0 -1} {} 0}
                     width 5 offset 0
ORIGIN
        1 tcgcgcgttt cggtgatgac ggtgaaaacc tctgacacat gcagctcccg gagacggtca
       61 cagcttgtct gtaagcggat gccgggagca gacaagcccg tcagggcgcg tcagcgggtg
      121 ttggcgggtg tcggggctgg cttaactatg cggcatcaga gcagattgta ctgagagtgc
      181 accatatgcg gtgtgaaata ccgcacagat gcgtaaggag aaaataccgc atcaggcgcc
      241 attcgccatt caggctgcgc aactgttggg aagggcgatc ggtgcgggcc tcttcgctat
      301 tacgccagct ggcgaaaggg ggatgtgctg caaggcgatt aagttgggta acgccagggt
      361 tttcccagtc acgacgttgt aaaacgacgg ccagtgaatt cgagctcggt acccggggat
      421 ccgactgtgg cttgttgctt gggtctaaaa acgaatgctt ggctttgaag agagatagat
      481 tggggcaaaa gaaagaaaaa aagggacccc ccaaactcct tgatccctgg ccccaaactg
      541 ggggcataaa ggaactcagg ttccagaact ttgctccccc cagggaaccc aggcattcct
      601 tctccacccc actcctggca cactgagatg cagctctgaa tgggctgccc acgtgtggag
      661 gggggttggg gtgactcact attactactg ggaggacagg gggagccagt ggtggaagaa
      721 gggtgagtca cactgatggg caccagcctc agccctcccc ccactttcct ggctcccagc
      781 cctgcctacc tgaccctctc ccttgctttg cgcccacttc cctctctttc tccccgaccc
      841 ttttgcccac ccactctccc tccttggctc tgccctctag cccagaaggt ctgaggcaat
      901 gggggcaagc ttggagccga cagtgctgag caggcaggag ccaagagagg ggaagcttga
      961 gcctcacgca gttaggggtg cgctggagag ggtggggccc gactccgcca caccccaacg
     1021 gtccttcccc ctcctcacca ctcccgcccc cacccccaat ggatctggga ctgccccttt
     1081 aagagtagtg gcccctcctc ccttcagagg aggacctatt agagcctttg ccccggcgtc
     1141 ggtgactcag tgttcgcggg agcgccgcac ctacaccagc caacccagat cccgaggtcc
     1201 gacagcgccc ggcccagatc cccacgcctg ccaggagcaa gccgagagcc agccggccgg
     1261 cgcactccga ctccgagcag tctctgtcct tcgacccgag ccccgcgccc tttccgggac
     1321 ccctgccccg cgggcagcgc tgccaacctg ccggccatgg agaccccgtc ccagcggcgc
     1381 gccacccgca gcggggcgca ggccagctcc actccgctgt cgcccacccg catcacccgg
     1441 ctgcaggaga aggaggacct gcaggagctc aatgatcgct tggcggCAGC AGGCAGAAGT
     1501 ATGCAAAGCA TGCATCTCAA TTAGTCAGCA ACCATAGTCC CGCCCCTAAC TCCGCCCATC
     1561 CCGCCCCTAA CTCCGCCCAG TTCCGCCCAT TCTCCGCCCC ATGGCTGACT AATTTTTTTT
     1621 ATTTATGCAG AGGCCGAGGC CGCCTCGGCC TCTGAGCTAT TCCAGAAGTA GTGAGGAGGC
     1681 TTTTTTGGAG GCCTAGGCTT TTGCAAAGAT CGATCAAGAG ACAGGATGAG GATCGTTTCG
     1741 CATGATTGAA CAAGATGGAT TGCACGCAGG TTCTCCGGCC GCTTGGGTGG AGAGGCTATT
     1801 CGGCTATGAC TGGGCACAAC AGACAATCGG CTGCTCTGAT GCCGCCGTGT TCCGGCTGTC
     1861 AGCGCAGGGG CGCCCGGTTC TTTTTGTCAA GACCGACCTG TCCGGTGCCC TGAATGAACT
     1921 GCAAGACGAG GCAGCGCGGC TATCGTGGCT GGCCACGACG GGCGTTCCTT GCGCAGCTGT
     1981 GCTCGACGTT GTCACTGAAG CGGGAAGGGA CTGGCTGCTA TTGGGCGAAG TGCCGGGGCA
     2041 GGATCTCCTG TCATCTCACC TTGCTCCTGC CGAGAAAGTA TCCATCATGG CTGATGCAAT
     2101 GCGGCGGCTG CATACGCTTG ATCCGGCTAC CTGCCCATTC GACCACCAAG CGAAACATCG
     2161 CATCGAGCGA GCACGTACTC GGATGGAAGC CGGTCTTGTC GATCAGGATG ATCTGGACGA
     2221 AGAGCATCAG GGGCTCGCGC CAGCCGAACT GTTCGCCAGG CTCAAGGCGA GCATGCCCGA
     2281 CGGCGAGGAT CTCGTCGTGA CCCATGGCGA TGCCTGCTTG CCGAATATCA TGGTGGAAAA
     2341 TGGCCGCTTT TCTGGATTCA TCGACTGTGG CCGGCTGGGT GTGGCGGACC GCTATCAGGA
     2401 CATAGCGTTG GCTACCCGTG ATATTGCTGA AGAGCTTGGC GGCGAATGGG CTGACCGCTT
     2461 CCTCGTGCTT TACGGTATCG CCGCTCCCGA TTCGCAGCGC ATCGCCTTCT ATCGCCTTCT
     2521 TGACGAGTTC TTCTGAGCGG GACTCTGGGG TTCGAAATGA CCGACCAAGC GACGCCCAAC
     2581 CTGCCATCAC GAGATTTCGA TTCCACCGCC GCCTTCTATG AAAGGTTGGG CTTCGGAATC
     2641 GTTTTCCGGG ACGCCGGCTG GATGATCCTC CAGCGCGGGG ATCTCATGCT GGAGTTCTTC
     2701 GCCCACCCTA GGGGGAGGCT AACTGAAACA CGGAAGGAGA CAATACCGGA AGGAACCCGC
     2761 GCTATGACGG CAATAAAAAG ACAGAATAAA ACGCACGGTG TTGGGTCGTT TGTTCATAAA
     2821 CGCGGGGTTC GGTCCCAGGG CTGGCACTCT GTCGATACCC CACCGAGACC CCATTGGGGC
     2881 CAATACGCCC GCGTTTCTTC CTTTTCCCCA CCCCACCCCC CAAGTTCGGG TGAAGGCCCA
     2941 GGGCTCGCAG CCAACGTCGG GGCGGCAGGC CCTGCCATAG CCTCAGGTTA Cagttcgccc
     3001 aggtggctgc gtgcctggcg gggagtggag agggcggcgg gccggcgccc ctggccggcc
     3061 gcaggaaggg agtgagaggg cctggaggcc gataactttg ccatagtctc ctccctcccc
     3121 ggaactgccc ccagcgggtg actggcagtg tcaaggggaa ttgtcaagac aggacagaga
     3181 gggaagtggt ggtctctggg agagggtcgg ggaggatata aggaatggtg ggggtatcag
     3241 ggacaagttg gggctggggc cggcctgaat tcggtcagat tgggatttgc caactatttg
     3301 gagccggggg gaggggcttg agcaaaacag aactagccct gccagctcga agaactctgg
     3361 gcacccagga cacatcggag tggcagaaag ggtcctgtta gaactttgtt agcgggcttg
     3421 gcactgtgct agctttgccc aagctggctc tgaacacatg atgcccacta agacataact
     3481 ctcaagttgg catctgtcca gcgtgttgga gcgaggtcag gaaggcaggg caatccccct
     3541 tttccctccc aagggcttgg cggtggcccc ccctcagcat gaccttgtcc tgggttctaa
     3601 gggttgggaa gttctccctc actctgccac tctgcgtgtc tgggaccttc cttgggctct
     3661 gacaggccca ccaaaagagc tccgggagat gagagatcgg ctcccccgca gctcccacag
     3721 cccttggcct gcttggccca ggaatgcaag ggagggaggg aggcagaggg cagaggctcc
     3781 cagctcagga agtggcgtaa tcatggtcat agctgtttcc tgtgtgaaat tgttatccgc
     3841 tcacaattcc acacaacata cgagccggaa gcataaagtg taaagcctgg ggtgcctaat
     3901 gagtgagcta actcacatta attgcgttgc gctcactgcc cgctttccag tcgggaaacc
     3961 tgtcgtgcca gctgcattaa tgaatcggcc aacgcgcggg gagaggcggt ttgcgtattg
     4021 ggcgctcttc cgcttcctcg ctcactgact cgctgcgctc ggtcgttcgg ctgcggcgag
     4081 cggtatcagc tcactcaaag gcggtaatac ggttatccac agaatcaggg gataacgcag
     4141 gaaagaacat gtgagcaaaa ggccagcaaa aggccaggaa ccgtaaaaag gccgcgttgc
     4201 tggcgttttt ccataggctc cgcccccctg acgagcatca caaaaatcga cgctcaagtc
     4261 agaggtggcg aaacccgaca ggactataaa gataccaggc gtttccccct ggaagctccc
     4321 tcgtgcgctc tcctgttccg accctgccgc ttaccggata cctgtccgcc tttctccctt
     4381 cgggaagcgt ggcgctttct catagctcac gctgtaggta tctcagttcg gtgtaggtcg
     4441 ttcgctccaa gctgggctgt gtgcacgaac cccccgttca gcccgaccgc tgcgccttat
     4501 ccggtaacta tcgtcttgag tccaacccgg taagacacga cttatcgcca ctggcagcag
     4561 ccactggtaa caggattagc agagcgaggt atgtaggcgg tgctacagag ttcttgaagt
     4621 ggtggcctaa ctacggctac actagaagaa cagtatttgg tatctgcgct ctgctgaagc
     4681 cagttacctt cggaaaaaga gttggtagct cttgatccgg caaacaaacc accgctggta
     4741 gcggtggttt ttttgtttgc aagcagcaga ttacgcgcag aaaaaaagga tctcaagaag
     4801 atcctttgat cttttctacg gggtctgacg ctcagtggaa cgaaaactca cgttaaggga
     4861 ttttggtcat gagattatca aaaaggatct tcacctagat ccttttaaat taaaaatgaa
     4921 gttttaaatc aatctaaagt atatatgagt aaacttggtc tgacagttac caatgcttaa
     4981 tcagtgaggc acctatctca gcgatctgtc tatttcgttc atccatagtt gcctgactcc
     5041 ccgtcgtgta gataactacg atacgggagg gcttaccatc tggccccagt gctgcaatga
     5101 taccgcgaga cccacgctca ccggctccag atttatcagc aataaaccag ccagccggaa
     5161 gggccgagcg cagaagtggt cctgcaactt tatccgcctc catccagtct attaattgtt
     5221 gccgggaagc tagagtaagt agttcgccag ttaatagttt gcgcaacgtt gttgccattg
     5281 ctacaggcat cgtggtgtca cgctcgtcgt ttggtatggc ttcattcagc tccggttccc
     5341 aacgatcaag gcgagttaca tgatccccca tgttgtgcaa aaaagcggtt agctccttcg
     5401 gtcctccgat cgttgtcaga agtaagttgg ccgcagtgtt atcactcatg gttatggcag
     5461 cactgcataa ttctcttact gtcatgccat ccgtaagatg cttttctgtg actggtgagt
     5521 actcaaccaa gtcattctga gaatagtgta tgcggcgacc gagttgctct tgcccggcgt
     5581 caatacggga taataccgcg ccacatagca gaactttaaa agtgctcatc attggaaaac
     5641 gttcttcggg gcgaaaactc tcaaggatct taccgctgtt gagatccagt tcgatgtaac
     5701 ccactcgtgc acccaactga tcttcagcat cttttacttt caccagcgtt tctgggtgag
     5761 caaaaacagg aaggcaaaat gccgcaaaaa agggaataag ggcgacacgg aaatgttgaa
     5821 tactcatact cttccttttt caatattatt gaagcattta tcagggttat tgtctcatga
     5881 gcggatacat atttgaatgt atttagaaaa ataaacaaat aggggttccg cgcacatttc
     5941 cccgaaaagt gccacctgac gtctaagaaa ccattattat catgacatta acctataaaa
     6001 ataggcgtat cacgaggccc tttcgtc   
//
